Addgene plasmid #86603: MTST6
Purpose: Custom designed synthetic DNA fragment lacking homology to natural sequences for preparation of internal standards for RNA-seq in metatranscriptomics.
Depositing lab: Mary Ann Moran. Depositing organization: University of Georgia. Publication: Use of internal standards for quantitative metatranscriptome and metagenome analysis. Satinsky BM, Gifford SM, Crump BC, Moran MA. Methods Enzymol. 2013;531:237-50. doi: 10.1016/B978-0-12-407863-5.00012-5. PubMed 24060124.
Backbone
  Vector backbone: pUC57
  Backbone manufacturer: Genewiz
  Backbone size w/o insert (bp): 2700
  Total vector size (bp): 3700
  Vector type: Bacterial Expression
Growth in bacteria
  Bacterial resistance: Ampicillin, 100 μg/mL
  Growth temperature: 37°C
  Growth strain: DH5alpha
  Copy number: Unknown
Gene/Insert
  Gene/Insert name: MTST6 (alt name: MTST6)
  Species: Synthetic
  Insert size (bp): 1006
  Promoter: T7
  Cloning method: Restriction Enzyme; 5′ cloning site EcoRV (unknown if destroyed); 3′ cloning site PmeI (unknown if destroyed)
  Sequencing primers: 5′ GTAAAACGACGGCCAGTG; 3′ GGAAACAGCTATGACCATG
Terms and licenses: Academic/Nonprofit Terms; Industry Terms
How to cite: MTST6 was a gift from Mary Ann Moran (Addgene plasmid # 86603 ; http://n2t.net/addgene:86603 ; RRID:Addgene_86603)
