[The description below was written by a language model from this plasmid's Addgene catalogue record and pLannotate feature annotations shown in this document.]
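Description:
MTST6 is a small pUC57-based bacterial plasmid of about 3.7 kb that carries a custom-designed synthetic DNA fragment of roughly 1 kb. The fragment was deliberately composed to lack homology to any natural sequence. The plasmid is propagated in E. coli through the high-copy ColE1/pUC-type origin and selected with ampicillin via the β-lactamase (AmpR) gene and its native promoter. The feature table also shows the usual pUC cloning-region remnants: a lacZα fragment, the lac promoter with its operator and CAP binding site, and short vestigial pieces of lacI, rop and the pBR322 bom region. None of these contribute to the construct's intended function.

The insert was cloned between EcoRV and PmeI sites, though the record does not say whether these sites survive. It occupies the unannotated stretch between the lacZα fragment and the lac promoter, immediately downstream of a forward-facing T7 promoter. The absence of annotated features across this region is consistent with an artificial sequence that matches no known part. Although catalogued as a bacterial expression vector, the insert is not described as encoding a protein. Instead, the T7 promoter lets the plasmid serve as a template for transcription by T7 RNA polymerase, yielding a defined artificial RNA.

According to the stated purpose, such transcripts are used as internal standards for RNA-seq in metatranscriptomics. Because reads from the standard cannot be confused with those from organisms in the sample, their recovery can be used to place sequencing read counts on a quantitative footing.
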