Features (pLannotate 1.2.2; 11 found; start..end, strand, type, name):
     57..214     -  CDS            lacZα (fragment): LacZα fragment of β-galactosidase; lacZ fragment
    262..280     +  promoter       T7 promoter: promoter for bacteriophage T7 RNA polymerase
   1375..1391    -  protein_bind   lac operator: The lac repressor binds to the lac operator to inhibit transcription in E. coli. This inhibition can be relieved by adding lactose or isopropyl-β-D-thiogalactopyranoside (IPTG). lac repressor encoded by lacI
   1399..1429    -  promoter       lac promoter: promoter for the E. coli lac operon
   1444..1465    -  protein_bind   CAP binding site: CAP binding activates transcription in the presence of cAMP. E. coli catabolite activator protein
   1478..1570    -  CDS            lacI (fragment): lac repressor; lacI; The lac repressor binds to the lac operator to inhibit transcription in E. coli. This inhibition can be relieved by adding lactose or isopropyl-β-D-thiogalactopyranoside (IPTG).
   1753..2341    -  rep_origin     ori: high-copy-number ColE1/pMB1/pBR322/pUC origin of replication
   2512..3372    -  CDS            AmpR: β-lactamase; bla; confers resistance to ampicillin, carbenicillin, and related antibiotics
   3373..3477    -  promoter       AmpR promoter: bla
   3572..3607    +  CDS            rop (fragment): Rop protein, which maintains plasmids at low copy number; rop
   3709..51      +  misc_feature   bom (fragment) (across the origin): basis of mobility region from pBR322
>Addgene plasmid #86603 | MTST6 | addgene full sequence | sequence record 193515 | Addgene NGS Result
ATGCGGTGTGAAATACCGCACAGATGCGTAAGGAGAAAATACCGCATCAGGCGCCATTCGCCATTCAGGC
TGCGCAACTGTTGGGAAGGGCGATCGGTGCGGGCCTCTTCGCTATTACGCCAGCTGGCGAAAGGGGGATG
TGCTGCAAGGCGATTAAGTTGGGTAACGCCAGGGTTTTCCCAGTCACGACGTTGTAAAACGACGGCCAGT
GAATTCGAGCTCGGTACCTCGCGAATGCATCTAGATCCAATTGACCGTACGTAATACGACTCACTATAGG
GAATCTAATAACGGAACCTATATGGTACGTAAGTATGAGTAGTGGTTTCGGTGTAAATTTCAGGGACCAA
CAAGGTGCTATAGACGTAAGGCTAGCTTGCCTACAAATAGACCCTAAGGTATGCCACCAAAGGGGTAGTA
ATAGTTACTGGTGGAATTGGAGTTGGCTAGACATGAATACGTTCTACCCTGCTTACTTCTACGTAATACA
AAGTTGGGAAAGGTGGACGGACTGGAAGTACAATTACTACCCTGGTGCTGTAATGCCTAGGGGTGAACCT
AAGTGGACGCCTTGCAGGCAATGCATGCCTAGTCACATAAATGGTAGGACGAATAGGATGCAAAAGGCTC
TAGGTTTCCAAAGGAGGGTATACTGCTACCCTTTCATAGAAGCTGAAATGAGGGAATGCATGGAAAGTGA
CCCTCACCAAGACAATGTAAAGTGGATAATATTCCTAAAGGTAAATGTAATATACTTCATGTGGGACATA
TACGTAAGGGCTGAATGCAATCTAACGCAACCTTTCATGTTCTGGATGAAGCAAGGTTTCAGGTTCCTAA
GTTTCACGCACGAATTCAATCACGACACGCTACACTGGTACCTACACCAACTAGGTAGTGCTCCTAATGT
AGCTGGTGGTTGCAGGACGAAGAGTTGCCAAACGGACTACAATTTCAATCACCCTGACGTAAATTACCCT
AATCAATGCGACTTCTGCCCTTTCATGCACTGGCTATGCAATGAAGCTATAAAGAAGGACAATAGTCTAA
CGATAAATATAAGGTGCGAACAAGAATGCAATTGGGGTGGTGACGACCACGTAGACGCTGCTTGCATACC
TCAAATGTGCTACAGGATGGCTATAGTAAATACGAGGAGGAGTCACCTATACGAATACAGTGTATGCAAT
AGGGAAAGGTACACGCTAGAAATGGTACCTACGGCTCAACCTCACATAAGGATAGCTCACATAAATTGGG
TATTCGACTTCAGGGTACACGTTTAAACATTGGATCGGATCCCGGGCCCGTCGACTGCAGAGGCCTGCAT
GCAAGCTTGGCGTAATCATGGTCATAGCTGTTTCCTGTGTGAAATTGTTATCCGCTCACAATTCCACACA
ACATACGAGCCGGAAGCATAAAGTGTAAAGCCTGGGGTGCCTAATGAGTGAGCTAACTCACATTAATTGC
GTTGCGCTCACTGCCCGCTTTCCAGTCGGGAAACCTGTCGTGCCAGCTGCATTAATGAATCGGCCAACGC
GCGGGGAGAGGCGGTTTGCGTATTGGGCGCTCTTCCGCTTCCTCGCTCACTGACTCGCTGCGCTCGGTCG
TTCGGCTGCGGCGAGCGGTATCAGCTCACTCAAAGGCGGTAATACGGTTATCCACAGAATCAGGGGATAA
CGCAGGAAAGAACATGTGAGCAAAAGGCCAGCAAAAGGCCAGGAACCGTAAAAAGGCCGCGTTGCTGGCG
TTTTTCCATAGGCTCCGCCCCCCTGACGAGCATCACAAAAATCGACGCTCAAGTCAGAGGTGGCGAAACC
CGACAGGACTATAAAGATACCAGGCGTTTCCCCCTGGAAGCTCCCTCGTGCGCTCTCCTGTTCCGACCCT
GCCGCTTACCGGATACCTGTCCGCCTTTCTCCCTTCGGGAAGCGTGGCGCTTTCTCATAGCTCACGCTGT
AGGTATCTCAGTTCGGTGTAGGTCGTTCGCTCCAAGCTGGGCTGTGTGCACGAACCCCCCGTTCAGCCCG
ACCGCTGCGCCTTATCCGGTAACTATCGTCTTGAGTCCAACCCGGTAAGACACGACTTATCGCCACTGGC
AGCAGCCACTGGTAACAGGATTAGCAGAGCGAGGTATGTAGGCGGTGCTACAGAGTTCTTGAAGTGGTGG
CCTAACTACGGCTACACTAGAAGAACAGTATTTGGTATCTGCGCTCTGCTGAAGCCAGTTACCTTCGGAA
AAAGAGTTGGTAGCTCTTGATCCGGCAAACAAACCACCGCTGGTAGCGGTGGTTTTTTTGTTTGCAAGCA
GCAGATTACGCGCAGAAAAAAAGGATCTCAAGAAGATCCTTTGATCTTTTCTACGGGGTCTGACGCTCAG
TGGAACGAAAACTCACGTTAAGGGATTTTGGTCATGAGATTATCAAAAAGGATCTTCACCTAGATCCTTT
TAAATTAAAAATGAAGTTTTAAATCAATCTAAAGTATATATGAGTAAACTTGGTCTGACAGTTACCAATG
CTTAATCAGTGAGGCACCTATCTCAGCGATCTGTCTATTTCGTTCATCCATAGTTGCCTGACTCCCCGTC
GTGTAGATAACTACGATACGGGAGGGCTTACCATCTGGCCCCAGTGCTGCAATGATACCGCGAGACCCAC
GCTCACCGGCTCCAGATTTATCAGCAATAAACCAGCCAGCCGGAAGGGCCGAGCGCAGAAGTGGTCCTGC
AACTTTATCCGCCTCCATCCAGTCTATTAATTGTTGCCGGGAAGCTAGAGTAAGTAGTTCGCCAGTTAAT
AGTTTGCGCAACGTTGTTGCCATTGCTACAGGCATCGTGGTGTCACGCTCGTCGTTTGGTATGGCTTCAT
TCAGCTCCGGTTCCCAACGATCAAGGCGAGTTACATGATCCCCCATGTTGTGCAAAAAAGCGGTTAGCTC
CTTCGGTCCTCCGATCGTTGTCAGAAGTAAGTTGGCCGCAGTGTTATCACTCATGGTTATGGCAGCACTG
CATAATTCTCTTACTGTCATGCCATCCGTAAGATGCTTTTCTGTGACTGGTGAGTACTCAACCAAGTCAT
TCTGAGAATAGTGTATGCGGCGACCGAGTTGCTCTTGCCCGGCGTCAATACGGGATAATACCGCGCCACA
TAGCAGAACTTTAAAAGTGCTCATCATTGGAAAACGTTCTTCGGGGCGAAAACTCTCAAGGATCTTACCG
CTGTTGAGATCCAGTTCGATGTAACCCACTCGTGCACCCAACTGATCTTCAGCATCTTTTACTTTCACCA
GCGTTTCTGGGTGAGCAAAAACAGGAAGGCAAAATGCCGCAAAAAAGGGAATAAGGGCGACACGGAAATG
TTGAATACTCATACTCTTCCTTTTTCAATATTATTGAAGCATTTATCAGGGTTATTGTCTCATGAGCGGA
TACATATTTGAATGTATTTAGAAAAATAAACAAATAGGGGTTCCGCGCACATTTCCCCGAAAAGTGCCAC
CTGACGTCTAAGAAACCATTATTATCATGACATTAACCTATAAAAATAGGCGTATCACGAGGCCCTTTCG
TCTCGCGCGTTTCGGTGATGACGGTGAAAACCTCTGACACATGCAGCTCCCGGAGACGGTCACAGCTTGT
CTGTAAGCGGATGCCGGGAGCAGACAAGCCCGTCAGGGCGCGTCAGCGGGTGTTGGCGGGTGTCGGGGCT
GGCTTAACTATGCGGCATCAGAGCAGATTGTACTGAGAGTGCACCAT
