>Addgene plasmid #86603 | MTST6 | depositor partial sequence | sequence record 168803 | Internal sequence, PmeI restriction site
GGGAATCTAATAACGGAACCTATATGGTACGTAAGTATGAGTAGTGGTTTCGGTGTAAATTTCAGGGACC
AACAAGGTGCTATAGACGTAAGGCTAGCTTGCCTACAAATAGACCCTAAGGTATGCCACCAAAGGGGTAG
TAATAGTTACTGGTGGAATTGGAGTTGGCTAGACATGAATACGTTCTACCCTGCTTACTTCTACGTAATA
CAAAGTTGGGAAAGGTGGACGGACTGGAAGTACAATTACTACCCTGGTGCTGTAATGCCTAGGGGTGAAC
CTAAGTGGACGCCTTGCAGGCAATGCATGCCTAGTCACATAAATGGTAGGACGAATAGGATGCAAAAGGC
TCTAGGTTTCCAAAGGAGGGTATACTGCTACCCTTTCATAGAAGCTGAAATGAGGGAATGCATGGAAAGT
GACCCTCACCAAGACAATGTAAAGTGGATAATATTCCTAAAGGTAAATGTAATATACTTCATGTGGGACA
TATACGTAAGGGCTGAATGCAATCTAACGCAACCTTTCATGTTCTGGATGAAGCAAGGTTTCAGGTTCCT
AAGTTTCACGCACGAATTCAATCACGACACGCTACACTGGTACCTACACCAACTAGGTAGTGCTCCTAAT
GTAGCTGGTGGTTGCAGGACGAAGAGTTGCCAAACGGACTACAATTTCAATCACCCTGACGTAAATTACC
CTAATCAATGCGACTTCTGCCCTTTCATGCACTGGCTATGCAATGAAGCTATAAAGAAGGACAATAGTCT
AACGATAAATATAAGGTGCGAACAAGAATGCAATTGGGGTGGTGACGACCACGTAGACGCTGCTTGCATA
CCTCAAATGTGCTACAGGATGGCTATAGTAAATACGAGGAGGAGTCACCTATACGAATACAGTGTATGCA
ATAGGGAAAGGTACACGCTAGAAATGGTACCTACGGCTCAACCTCACATAAGGATAGCTCACATAAATTG
GGTATTCGACTTCAGGGTACACGTTT
